Addgene plasmid #143968: TFORF1696
Purpose: Lentiviral vector for overexpressing transcription factor ORFs with unique 24-bp barcodes. Barcodes facilitate identification of transcription factors in pooled screens.
Depositing lab: Feng Zhang. Depositing organization: Broad Institute. Publication: A transcription factor atlas of directed differentiation. Joung J, Ma S, Tay T, Geiger-Schuller KR, Kirchgatterer PC, Verdine VK, Guo B, Arias-Garcia MA, Allen WE, Singh A, Kuksenko O, Abudayyeh OO, Gootenberg JS, Fu Z, Macrae RK, Buenrostro JD, Regev A, Zhang F. Cell. 2023 Jan 5;186(1):209-229.e26. doi: 10.1016/j.cell.2022.11.026. PubMed 36608654.
Backbone
  Vector backbone: pLX_TRC317
  Backbone manufacturer: Broad Institute Genetic Perturbation Platform
  Backbone size w/o insert (bp): 8264
  Vector type: Mammalian Expression, Lentiviral
  Selectable markers: Puromycin
Growth in bacteria
  Bacterial resistance: Ampicillin, 100 μg/mL
  Growth temperature: 30°C
  Growth strain: DH5alpha
  Copy number: High Copy
Gene/Insert
  Gene/Insert name: SOX21
  Species: H. sapiens (human)
  Insert size (bp): 932
  Entrez Gene: SOX21 (a.k.a. SOX25)
  Promoter: EF1a
  Cloning method: Unknown
  Sequencing primers: 5′ GGGTGGAGACTGAAGTTAGGCCAG; 3′ CACATAGCGTAAAAGGAGCAACATAG
Terms and licenses: Academic/Nonprofit Terms; Industry Terms: Not Available to Industry
Depositor comments: NM_007084,ENST00000376945 . The transcription factor ORF portion of this plasmid was synthesized by Genewiz. Please test multiple small colonies in case of plasmid recombination. To make this collection available in a timely manner, a portion of this collection was not fully sequenced by Addgene. If an Addgene verified full plasmid sequence is not available, please contact us prior to placing an order to request the full sequence.
How to cite: TFORF1696 was a gift from Feng Zhang (Addgene plasmid # 143968 ; http://n2t.net/addgene:143968 ; RRID:Addgene_143968)
