[The description below was written by a language model from this plasmid's Addgene catalogue record and pLannotate feature annotations shown in this document.]
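Description:
TFORF1696 is a lentiviral mammalian expression plasmid built on the pLX_TRC317 backbone. It belongs to a barcoded transcription factor ORF collection and carries the human SOX21 (also known as SOX25) open reading frame. In bacteria it is maintained through a high-copy ColE1/pUC-type origin and selected with ampicillin via the β-lactamase gene. An f1 origin and remnants of a lac/lacZα cloning region with flanking T7 and T3 promoters are also annotated in the plasmid backbone. The sequenced record is about 9.2 kb, consistent with the stated backbone plus insert.

The transfer cassette has a third-generation, self-inactivating layout. An RSV promoter drives a truncated HIV-1 5' LTR, followed by the Ψ packaging signal with a gag fragment, the Rev response element for Rev-dependent nuclear export of the genomic RNA, a cPPT/CTS element, and a ΔU3 3' LTR followed by an SV40 polyadenylation signal. Within the proviral region, an SV40 early promoter drives puromycin N-acetyltransferase, allowing selection of transduced cells. A separate EF-1α promoter provides strong constitutive expression of SOX21, and a downstream WPRE enhances transcript stability and expression. No epitope tag or fluorescent reporter is annotated.

According to the catalogue entry, each construct in the collection carries a unique 24-bp barcode, although this is not annotated as a distinct feature in the table. A short sequence matching part of the U6 promoter lies between the ORF and the WPRE; its role is not stated. The barcode allows the overexpressed factor to be identified in pooled screens, such as those examining directed differentiation. The depositor notes that the ORF was synthesized and that the plasmid may be prone to recombination.
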