Features (pLannotate 1.2.2; 31 found; start..end, strand, type, name):
      5..231     +  promoter       RSV promoter: Rous sarcoma virus enhancer/promoter
    232..412     +  LTR            5' LTR (truncated): truncated 5' long terminal repeat (LTR) from HIV-1
    459..584     +  misc_feature   HIV-1 Ψ: packaging signal of human immunodeficiency virus type 1
    568..931     +  CDS            HIV-1 gag (fragment): gag protein from human immunodeficiency virus 1; gag
   1077..1310    +  misc_feature   RRE: The Rev response element (RRE) of HIV-1 allows for Rev-dependent mRNA export from the nucleus to the cytoplasm.
   1687..1713    +  CDS            Rev (fragment): human immunodeficiency virus 1 (HIV-1) Rev protein; rev; enhances nuclear export of unspliced and incompletely spliced viral mRNAs
   1720..1743    +  promoter       SV40 promoter (fragment): SV40 early promoter
   1744..1815    +  promoter       SV40 promoter (fragment): SV40 enhancer and early promoter
   1839..1974    +  rep_origin     SV40 ori: SV40 origin of replication
   2020..2616    +  CDS            PuroR (fragment): puromycin N-acetyltransferase; pac from Streptomyces; confers resistance to puromycin
   2665..2782    +  misc_feature   cPPT/CTS: central polypurine tract and central termination sequence of HIV-1
   2847..2913    +  CDS            small t antigen (fragment): SV40 (simian virus 40) small t antigen
   2920..4098    +  promoter       EF-1α promoter: strong constitutive promoter for human elongation factor EF-1α
   4115..4942    +  CDS            SOX21: SOX21_HUMAN - Also known as SOX25, SOXA. Experimental evidence at transcript level: Swiss-Prot protein existence level 2. May play a role as an activator of transcription of OPRM1. From Homo sapiens (Human).
   4958..5011    +  promoter       U6 promoter (fragment): RNA polymerase III promoter for human U6 snRNA
   5053..5641    +  misc_feature   WPRE: woodchuck hepatitis virus posttranscriptional regulatory element
   5692..5711    +  misc_feature   cPPT/CTS (fragment): central polypurine tract and central termination sequence of HIV-1
   5713..5946    +  LTR            3' LTR (ΔU3): self-inactivating 3' long terminal repeat (LTR) from HIV-1
   6024..6145    +  polyA_signal   SV40 poly(A) signal: SV40 polyadenylation signal
   6185..6320    +  rep_origin     SV40 ori: SV40 origin of replication
   6341..6359    -  promoter       T7 promoter: promoter for bacteriophage T7 RNA polymerase
   6367..6522    +  CDS            lacZα (fragment): LacZα fragment of β-galactosidase; lacZ fragment
   6527..6955    +  rep_origin     f1 ori (sequence partly withheld): f1 bacteriophage origin of replication; arrow indicates direction of (+) strand synthesis
   7008..7112    +  promoter       AmpR promoter: bla
   7113..7973    +  CDS            AmpR: β-lactamase; bla; confers resistance to ampicillin, carbenicillin, and related antibiotics
   8144..8732    +  rep_origin     ori: high-copy-number ColE1/pMB1/pBR322/pUC origin of replication
   8915..9007    +  CDS            lacI (fragment): lac repressor; lacI; The lac repressor binds to the lac operator to inhibit transcription in E. coli. This inhibition can be relieved by adding lactose or isopropyl-β-D-thiogalactopyranoside (IPTG).
   9020..9041    +  protein_bind   CAP binding site: CAP binding activates transcription in the presence of cAMP. E. coli catabolite activator protein
   9056..9086    +  promoter       lac promoter: promoter for the E. coli lac operon
   9094..9110    +  protein_bind   lac operator: The lac repressor binds to the lac operator to inhibit transcription in E. coli. This inhibition can be relieved by adding lactose or isopropyl-β-D-thiogalactopyranoside (IPTG). lac repressor encoded by lacI
   9155..9173    +  promoter       T3 promoter: promoter for bacteriophage T3 RNA polymerase
>Addgene plasmid #143968 | TFORF1696 | addgene full sequence | sequence record 427314 | Addgene NGS Result
TTAATGTAGTCTTATGCAATACTCTTGTAGTCTTGCAACATGGTAACGATGAGTTAGCAACATGCCTTAC
AAGGAGAGAAAAAGCACCGTGCATGCCGATTGGTGGAAGTAAGGTGGTACGATCGTGCCTTATTAGGAAG
GCAACAGACGGGTCTGACATGGATTGGACGAACCACTGAATTGCCGCATTGCAGAGATATTGTATTTAAG
TGCCTAGCTCGATACATAAACGGGTCTCTCTGGTTAGACCAGATCTGAGCCTGGGAGCTCTCTGGCTAAC
TAGGGAACCCACTGCTTAAGCCTCAATAAAGCTTGCCTTGAGTGCTTCAAGTAGTGTGTGCCCGTCTGTT
GTGTGACTCTGGTAACTAGAGATCCCTCAGACCCTTTTAGTCAGTGTGGAAAATCTCTAGCAGTGGCGCC
CGAACAGGGACTTGAAAGCGAAAGGGAAACCAGAGGAGCTCTCTCGACGCAGGACTCGGCTTGCTGAAGC
GCGCACGGCAAGAGGCGAGGGGCGGCGACTGGTGAGTACGCCAAAAATTTTGACTAGCGGAGGCTAGAAG
GAGAGAGATGGGTGCGAGAGCGTCAGTATTAAGCGGGGGAGAATTAGATCGCGATGGGAAAAAATTCGGT
TAAGGCCAGGGGGAAAGAAAAAATATAAATTAAAACATATAGTATGGGCAAGCAGGGAGCTAGAACGATT
CGCAGTTAATCCTGGCCTGTTAGAAACATCAGAAGGCTGTAGACAAATACTGGGACAGCTACAACCATCC
CTTCAGACAGGATCAGAAGAACTTAGATCATTATATAATACAGTAGCAACCCTCTATTGTGTGCATCAAA
GGATAGAGATAAAAGACACCAAGGAAGCTTTAGACAAGATAGAGGAAGAGCAAAACAAAAGTAAGACCAC
CGCACAGCAAGCGGCCGCTGATCTTCAGACCTGGAGGAGGAGATATGAGGGACAATTGGAGAAGTGAATT
ATATAAATATAAAGTAGTAAAAATTGAACCATTAGGAGTAGCACCCACCAAGGCAAAGAGAAGAGTGGTG
CAGAGAGAAAAAAGAGCAGTGGGAATAGGAGCTTTGTTCCTTGGGTTCTTGGGAGCAGCAGGAAGCACTA
TGGGCGCAGCGTCAATGACGCTGACGGTACAGGCCAGACAATTATTGTCTGGTATAGTGCAGCAGCAGAA
CAATTTGCTGAGGGCTATTGAGGCGCAACAGCATCTGTTGCAACTCACAGTCTGGGGCATCAAGCAGCTC
CAGGCAAGAATCCTGGCTGTGGAAAGATACCTAAAGGATCAACAGCTCCTGGGGATTTGGGGTTGCTCTG
GAAAACTCATTTGCACCACTGCTGTGCCTTGGAATGCTAGTTGGAGTAATAAATCTCTGGAACAGATTTG
GAATCACACGACCTGGATGGAGTGGGACAGAGAAATTAACAATTACACAAGCTTAATACACTCCTTAATT
GAAGAATCGCAAAACCAGCAAGAAAAGAATGAACAAGAATTATTGGAATTAGATAAATGGGCAAGTTTGT
GGAATTGGTTTAACATAACAAATTGGCTGTGGTATATAAAATTATTCATAATGATAGTAGGAGGCTTGGT
AGGTTTAAGAATAGTTTTTGCTGTACTTTCTATAGTGAATAGAGTTAGGCAGGGATATTCACCATTATCG
TTTCAGACCCACCTCCCAACCCCGAGGGGACCCATGCATTGCATCTCAATTAGTCAGCAACCAGGTGTGG
AAAGTCCCCAGGCTCCCCAGCAGGCAGAAGTATGCAAAGCATGCGTCTCAATTAGTCAGCAACCATAGTC
CCGCCCCTAACTCCGCCCATCCCGCCCCTAACTCCGCCCAGTTCCGCCCATTCTCCGCCCCATGGCTGAC
TAATTTTTTTTATTTATGCAGAGGCCGAGGCCGCCTCGGCCTCTGAGCTATTCCAGAAGTAGTGAGGAGG
CTTTTTTGGAGGCCTAGGCTTTTGCAAAAAGCTTTCTAGAGGTACCACCGGAGCTTACCATGACCGAGTA
CAAGCCCACGGTGCGCCTCGCCACCCGCGACGACGTCCCCAGGGCCGTACGCACCCTCGCCGCCGCGTTC
GCCGACTACCCCGCCACGCGCCACACCGTCGATCCGGACCGCCACATCGAGCGGGTCACCGAGCTGCAAG
AACTCTTCCTCACGCGCGTCGGGCTCGACATCGGCAAGGTGTGGGTCGCGGACGACGGCGCCGCCGTGGC
GGTCTGGACCACGCCGGAGAGCGTCGAAGCGGGGGCGGTGTTCGCCGAGATCGGCCCGCGCATGGCCGAG
TTGAGCGGTTCCCGGCTGGCCGCGCAGCAACAGATGGAAGGCCTCCTGGCGCCGCACCGGCCCAAGGAGC
CCGCGTGGTTCCTGGCCACCGTCGGCGTCTCGCCCGACCACCAGGGCAAGGGTCTGGGCAGCGCCGTCGT
GCTCCCCGGAGTGGAGGCGGCCGAGCGCGCCGGGGTGCCCGCCTTCCTGGAGACCTCCGCGCCCCGCAAC
CTCCCCTTCTACGAGCGGCTCGGCTTCACCGTCACCGCCGACGTCGAGGTGCCCGAAGGACCGCGCACCT
GGTGCATGACCCGCAAGCCCGGTGCCAGTTAACGAATTCTAGATCTTGAGACAAATGGCAGTATTCATCC
ACAATTTTAAAAGAAAAGGGGGGATTGGGGGGTACAGTGCAGGGGAAAGAATAGTAGACATAATAGCAAC
AGACATACAAACTAAAGAATTACAAAAACAAATTACAAAAATTCAAAATTTTCGGGTTTATTACAGGGAC
AGCAGAGATCCACTTTGGCGCCGGCTCGAGGCCTGCAGGTGCAAAGATGGATAAAGTTTTAAACAGAGAG
GAATCTTTGCAGCTAATGGACCTTCTAGGTCTTGAAAGGAGTGGGAATTGGCTCCGGTGCCCGTCAGTGG
GCAGAGCGCACATCGCCCACAGTCCCCGAGAAGTTGGGGGGAGGGGTCGGCAATTGAACCGGTGCCTAGA
GAAGGTGGCGCGGGGTAAACTGGGAAAGTGATGTCGTGTACTGGCTCCGCCTTTTTCCCGAGGGTGGGGG
AGAACCGTATATAAGTGCAGTAGTCGCCGTGAACGTTCTTTTTCGCAACGGGTTTGCCGCCAGAACACAG
GTAAGTGCCGTGTGTGGTTCCCGCGGGCCTGGCCTCTTTACGGGTTATGGCCCTTGCGTGCCTTGAATTA
CTTCCACCTGGCTGCAGTACGTGATTCTTGATCCCGAGCTTCGGGTTGGAAGTGGGTGGGAGAGTTCGAG
GCCTTGCGCTTAAGGAGCCCCTTCGCCTCGTGCTTGAGTTGAGGCCTGGCCTGGGCGCTGGGGCCGCCGC
GTGCGAATCTGGTGGCACCTTCGCGCCTGTCTCGCTGCTTTCGATAAGTCTCTAGCCATTTAAAATTTTT
GATGACCTGCTGCGACGCTTTTTTTCTGGCAAGATAGTCTTGTAAATGCGGGCCAAGATCTGCACACTGG
TATTTCGGTTTTTGGGGCCGCGGGCGGCGACGGGGCCCGTGCGTCCCAGCGCACATGTTCGGCGAGGCGG
GGCCTGCGAGCGCGGCCACCGAGAATCGGACGGGGGTAGTCTCAAGCTGGCCGGCCTGCTCTGGTGCCTG
GCCTCGCGCCGCCGTGTATCGCCCCGCCCTGGGCGGCAAGGCTGGCCCGGTCGGCACCAGTTGCGTGAGC
GGAAAGATGGCCGCTTCCCGGCCCTGCTGCAGGGAGCTCAAAATGGAGGACGCGGCGCTCGGGAGAGCGG
GCGGGTGAGTCACCCACACAAAGGAAAAGGGCCTTTCCGTCCTCAGCCGTCGCTTCATGTGACTCCACGG
AGTACCGGGCGCCGTCCAGGCACCTCGATTAGTTCTCGAGCTTTTGGAGTACGTCGTCTTTAGGTTGGGG
GGAGGGGTTTTATGCGATGGAGTTTCCCCACACTGAGTGGGTGGAGACTGAAGTTAGGCCAGCTTGGCAC
TTGATGTAATTCTCCTTGGAATTTGCCCTTTTTGAGTTTGGATCTTGGTTCATTCTCAAGCCTCAGACAG
TGGTTCAAAGTTTTTTTCTTCCATTTCAGGTGTCGTGAGGCTAGCACCGCCACCATGTCCAAGCCGGTGG
ACCACGTCAAGCGGCCCATGAACGCCTTCATGGTGTGGTCGCGGGCTCAGCGGCGCAAGATGGCCCAGGA
GAACCCCAAGATGCACAACTCGGAGATCAGCAAGCGCTTGGGCGCCGAGTGGAAACTGCTCACAGAGTCG
GAGAAGCGGCCGTTCATCGACGAGGCCAAGCGTCTACGCGCCATGCACATGAAGGAGCACCCCGACTACA
AGTACCGGCCGCGGCGCAAGCCCAAGACGCTGCTCAAGAAGGACAAGTTCGCCTTCCCGGTGCCCTACGG
CCTGGGCGGCGTGGCGGACGCCGAGCACCCTGCGCTCAAGGCGGGCGCCGGGCTGCACGCGGGGGCGGGC
GGCGGCCTGGTGCCTGAGTCGCTGCTCGCCAATCCCGAGAAGGCGGCCGCGGCCGCCGCCGCTGCCGCCG
CACGCGTCTTCTTCCCGCAGTCGGCCGCTGCCGCCGCCGCTGCCGCCGCCGCCGCCGCCGCGGGCAGCCC
CTACTCGCTGCTCGACCTGGGCTCCAAAATGGCAGAGATCTCGTCGTCCTCGTCCGGCCTCCCGTACGCG
TCGTCGCTGGGCTACCCGACCGCGGGCGCGGGCGCCTTCCACGGCGCGGCGGCGGCGGCTGCAGCGGCGG
CCGCCGCCGCCGGGGGGCACACGCACTCGCACCCCAGCCCGGGCAACCCGGGCTACATGATCCCGTGCAA
CTGCAGCGCGTGGCCCAGCCCCGGGCTGCAGCCGCCGCTCGCCTACATCCTGCTGCCGGGCATGGGCAAG
CCCCAGCTGGACCCCTACCCCGCGGCCTACGCTGCCGCGCTATAGTAATGAACTAGTCCGTAACTTGAAA
GTATTTCGATTTCTTGGCTTTATATATCTTGTGGAAAGGACGACCCTCTCCGTTGTCGTAACGTATTACG
CGTTAAGTCGACAATCAACCTCTGGATTACAAAATTTGTGAAAGATTGACTGGTATTCTTAACTATGTTG
CTCCTTTTACGCTATGTGGATACGCTGCTTTAATGCCTTTGTATCATGCTATTGCTTCCCGTATGGCTTT
CATTTTCTCCTCCTTGTATAAATCCTGGTTGCTGTCTCTTTATGAGGAGTTGTGGCCCGTTGTCAGGCAA
CGTGGCGTGGTGTGCACTGTGTTTGCTGACGCAACCCCCACTGGTTGGGGCATTGCCACCACCTGTCAGC
TCCTTTCCGGGACTTTCGCTTTCCCCCTCCCTATTGCCACGGCGGAACTCATCGCCGCCTGCCTTGCCCG
CTGCTGGACAGGGGCTCGGCTGTTGGGCACTGACAATTCCGTGGTGTTGTCGGGGAAATCATCGTCCTTT
CCTTGGCTGCTCGCCTGTGTTGCCACCTGGATTCTGCGCGGGACGTCCTTCTGCTACGTCCCTTCGGCCC
TCAATCCAGCGGACCTTCCTTCCCGCGGCCTGCTGCCGGCTCTGCGGCCTCTTCCGCGTCTTCGCCTTCG
CCCTCAGACGAGTCGGATCTCCCTTTGGGCCGCCTCCCCGCGTCGACTTTAAGACCAATGACTTACAAGG
CAGCTGTAGATCTTAGCCACTTTTTAAAAGAAAAGGGGGGACTGGAAGGGCTAATTCACTCCCAACGAAG
ACAAGATCTGCTTTTTGCTTGTACTGGGTCTCTCTGGTTAGACCAGATCTGAGCCTGGGAGCTCTCTGGC
TAACTAGGGAACCCACTGCTTAAGCCTCAATAAAGCTTGCCTTGAGTGCTTCAAGTAGTGTGTGCCCGTC
TGTTGTGTGACTCTGGTAACTAGAGATCCCTCAGACCCTTTTAGTCAGTGTGGAAAATCTCTAGCAGTAC
GTATAGTAGTTCATGTCATCTTATTATTCAGTATTTATAACTTGCAAAGAAATGAATATCAGAGAGTGAG
AGGAACTTGTTTATTGCAGCTTATAATGGTTACAAATAAAGCAATAGCATCACAAATTTCACAAATAAAG
CATTTTTTTCACTGCATTCTAGTTGTGGTTTGTCCAAACTCATCAATGTATCTTATCATGTCTGGCTCTA
GCTATCCCGCCCCTAACTCCGCCCATCCCGCCCCTAACTCCGCCCAGTTCCGCCCATTCTCCGCCCCATG
GCTGACTAATTTTTTTTATTTATGCAGAGGCCGAGGCCGCCTCGGCCTCTGAGCTATTCCAGAAGTAGTG
AGGAGGCTTTTTTGGAGGCCTAGGGACGTACCCAATTCGCCCTATAGTGAGTCGTATTACGCGCGCTCAC
TGGCCGTCGTTTTACAACGTCGTGACTGGGAAAACCCTGGCGTTACCCAACTTAATCGCCTTGCAGCACA
TCCCCCTTTCGCCAGCTGGCGTAATAGCGAAGAGGCCCGCACCGATCGCCCTTCCCAACAGTTGCGCAGC
CTGAATGGCGAATGGG
[124 nt withheld, positions 6527-6650]
C
[91 nt withheld, positions 6652-6742]
A
[49 nt withheld, positions 6744-6792]
CCTTTGACGTTGGAGTCCACGTTCTTT
[37 nt withheld, positions 6820-6856]
ACCCTATCTCGGTCTATTCTTTTGATTTATAAGGGATTTTGCCGATTTCGGCCTATTGGTTAAAAAATGA
GCTGATTTAACAAAAATTTAACGCGAATTTTAACAAAATATTAACGCTTACAATTTAGGTGGCACTTTTC
GGGGAAATGTGCGCGGAACCCCTATTTGTTTATTTTTCTAAATACATTCAAATATGTATCCGCTCATGAG
ACAATAACCCTGATAAATGCTTCAATAATATTGAAAAAGGAAGAGTATGAGTATTCAACATTTCCGTGTC
GCCCTTATTCCCTTTTTTGCGGCATTTTGCCTTCCTGTTTTTGCTCACCCAGAAACGCTGGTGAAAGTAA
AAGATGCTGAAGATCAGTTGGGTGCACGAGTGGGTTACATCGAACTGGATCTCAACAGCGGTAAGATCCT
TGAGAGTTTTCGCCCCGAAGAACGTTTTCCAATGATGAGCACTTTTAAAGTTCTGCTATGTGGCGCGGTA
TTATCCCGTATTGACGCCGGGCAAGAGCAACTCGGTCGCCGCATACACTATTCTCAGAATGACTTGGTTG
AGTACTCACCAGTCACAGAAAAGCATCTTACGGATGGCATGACAGTAAGAGAATTATGCAGTGCTGCCAT
AACCATGAGTGATAACACTGCGGCCAACTTACTTCTGACAACGATCGGAGGACCGAAGGAGCTAACCGCT
TTTTTGCACAACATGGGGGATCATGTAACTCGCCTTGATCGTTGGGAACCGGAGCTGAATGAAGCCATAC
CAAACGACGAGCGTGACACCACGATGCCTGTAGCAATGGCAACAACGTTGCGCAAACTATTAACTGGCGA
ACTACTTACTCTAGCTTCCCGGCAACAATTAATAGACTGGATGGAGGCGGATAAAGTTGCAGGACCACTT
CTGCGCTCGGCCCTTCCGGCTGGCTGGTTTATTGCTGATAAATCTGGAGCCGGTGAGCGTGGGTCTCGCG
GTATCATTGCAGCACTGGGGCCAGATGGTAAGCCCTCCCGTATCGTAGTTATCTACACGACGGGGAGTCA
GGCAACTATGGATGAACGAAATAGACAGATCGCTGAGATAGGTGCCTCACTGATTAAGCATTGGTAACTG
TCAGACCAAGTTTACTCATATATACTTTAGATTGATTTAAAACTTCATTTTTAATTTAAAAGGATCTAGG
TGAAGATCCTTTTTGATAATCTCATGACCAAAATCCCTTAACGTGAGTTTTCGTTCCACTGAGCGTCAGA
CCCCGTAGAAAAGATCAAAGGATCTTCTTGAGATCCTTTTTTTCTGCGCGTAATCTGCTGCTTGCAAACA
AAAAAACCACCGCTACCAGCGGTGGTTTGTTTGCCGGATCAAGAGCTACCAACTCTTTTTCCGAAGGTAA
CTGGCTTCAGCAGAGCGCAGATACCAAATACTGTTCTTCTAGTGTAGCCGTAGTTAGGCCACCACTTCAA
GAACTCTGTAGCACCGCCTACATACCTCGCTCTGCTAATCCTGTTACCAGTGGCTGCTGCCAGTGGCGAT
AAGTCGTGTCTTACCGGGTTGGACTCAAGACGATAGTTACCGGATAAGGCGCAGCGGTCGGGCTGAACGG
GGGGTTCGTGCACACAGCCCAGCTTGGAGCGAACGACCTACACCGAACTGAGATACCTACAGCGTGAGCT
ATGAGAAAGCGCCACGCTTCCCGAAGGGAGAAAGGCGGACAGGTATCCGGTAAGCGGCAGGGTCGGAACA
GGAGAGCGCACGAGGGAGCTTCCAGGGGGAAACGCCTGGTATCTTTATAGTCCTGTCGGGTTTCGCCACC
TCTGACTTGAGCGTCGATTTTTGTGATGCTCGTCAGGGGGGCGGAGCCTATGGAAAAACGCCAGCAACGC
GGCCTTTTTACGGTTCCTGGCCTTTTGCTGGCCTTTTGCTCACATGTTCTTTCCTGCGTTATCCCCTGAT
TCTGTGGATAACCGTATTACCGCCTTTGAGTGAGCTGATACCGCTCGCCGCAGCCGAACGACCGAGCGCA
GCGAGTCAGTGAGCGAGGAAGCGGAAGAGCGCCCAATACGCAAACCGCCTCTCCCCGCGCGTTGGCCGAT
TCATTAATGCAGCTGGCACGACAGGTTTCCCGACTGGAAAGCGGGCAGTGAGCGCAACGCAATTAATGTG
AGTTAGCTCACTCATTAGGCACCCCAGGCTTTACACTTTATGCTTCCGGCTCGTATGTTGTGTGGAATTG
TGAGCGGATAACAATTTCACACAGGAAACAGCTATGACCATGATTACGCCAAGCGCGCAATTAACCCTCA
CTAAAGGGAACAAAAGCTGGAGCTGCAAGC
