>Addgene plasmid #143968 | TFORF1696 | depositor partial sequence | sequence record 284031 | Insert
ACCGCCACCATGTCCAAGCCGGTGGACCACGTCAAGCGGCCCATGAACGCCTTCATGGTGTGGTCGCGGG
CTCAGCGGCGCAAGATGGCCCAGGAGAACCCCAAGATGCACAACTCGGAGATCAGCAAGCGCTTGGGCGC
CGAGTGGAAACTGCTCACAGAGTCGGAGAAGCGGCCGTTCATCGACGAGGCCAAGCGTCTACGCGCCATG
CACATGAAGGAGCACCCCGACTACAAGTACCGGCCGCGGCGCAAGCCCAAGACGCTGCTCAAGAAGGACA
AGTTCGCCTTCCCGGTGCCCTACGGCCTGGGCGGCGTGGCGGACGCCGAGCACCCTGCGCTCAAGGCGGG
CGCCGGGCTGCACGCGGGGGCGGGCGGCGGCCTGGTGCCTGAGTCGCTGCTCGCCAATCCCGAGAAGGCG
GCCGCGGCCGCCGCCGCTGCCGCCGCACGCGTCTTCTTCCCGCAGTCGGCCGCTGCCGCCGCCGCTGCCG
CCGCCGCCGCCGCCGCGGGCAGCCCCTACTCGCTGCTCGACCTGGGCTCCAAAATGGCAGAGATCTCGTC
GTCCTCGTCCGGCCTCCCGTACGCGTCGTCGCTGGGCTACCCGACCGCGGGCGCGGGCGCCTTCCACGGC
GCGGCGGCGGCGGCTGCAGCGGCGGCCGCCGCCGCCGGGGGGCACACGCACTCGCACCCCAGCCCGGGCA
ACCCGGGCTACATGATCCCGTGCAACTGCAGCGCGTGGCCCAGCCCCGGGCTGCAGCCGCCGCTCGCCTA
CATCCTGCTGCCGGGCATGGGCAAGCCCCAGCTGGACCCCTACCCCGCGGCCTACGCTGCCGCGCTATAG
TAATGAACTAGTCCGTAACTTGAAAGTATTTCGATTTCTTGGCTTTATATATCTTGTGGAAAGGACGACC
CTCTCCGTTGTCGTAACGTATT
