>Addgene plasmid #143968 | TFORF1696 | depositor partial sequence | sequence record 284032 | Barcode
CCCTCTCCGTTGTCGTAACGTATT
